>Addgene plasmid #144814 | TFORF3338 | addgene full sequence | sequence record 404390 | Addgene NGS Result
TTAATGTAGTCTTATGCAATACTCTTGTAGTCTTGCAACATGGTAACGATGAGTTAGCAACATGCCTTAC
AAGGAGAGAAAAAGCACCGTGCATGCCGATTGGTGGAAGTAAGGTGGTACGATCGTGCCTTATTAGGAAG
GCAACAGACGGGTCTGACATGGATTGGACGAACCACTGAATTGCCGCATTGCAGAGATATTGTATTTAAG
TGCCTAGCTCGATACATAAACGGGTCTCTCTGGTTAGACCAGATCTGAGCCTGGGAGCTCTCTGGCTAAC
TAGGGAACCCACTGCTTAAGCCTCAATAAAGCTTGCCTTGAGTGCTTCAAGTAGTGTGTGCCCGTCTGTT
GTGTGACTCTGGTAACTAGAGATCCCTCAGACCCTTTTAGTCAGTGTGGAAAATCTCTAGCAGTGGCGCC
CGAACAGGGACTTGAAAGCGAAAGGGAAACCAGAGGAGCTCTCTCGACGCAGGACTCGGCTTGCTGAAGC
GCGCACGGCAAGAGGCGAGGGGCGGCGACTGGTGAGTACGCCAAAAATTTTGACTAGCGGAGGCTAGAAG
GAGAGAGATGGGTGCGAGAGCGTCAGTATTAAGCGGGGGAGAATTAGATCGCGATGGGAAAAAATTCGGT
TAAGGCCAGGGGGAAAGAAAAAATATAAATTAAAACATATAGTATGGGCAAGCAGGGAGCTAGAACGATT
CGCAGTTAATCCTGGCCTGTTAGAAACATCAGAAGGCTGTAGACAAATACTGGGACAGCTACAACCATCC
CTTCAGACAGGATCAGAAGAACTTAGATCATTATATAATACAGTAGCAACCCTCTATTGTGTGCATCAAA
GGATAGAGATAAAAGACACCAAGGAAGCTTTAGACAAGATAGAGGAAGAGCAAAACAAAAGTAAGACCAC
CGCACAGCAAGCGGCCGCTGATCTTCAGACCTGGAGGAGGAGATATGAGGGACAATTGGAGAAGTGAATT
ATATAAATATAAAGTAGTAAAAATTGAACCATTAGGAGTAGCACCCACCAAGGCAAAGAGAAGAGTGGTG
CAGAGAGAAAAAAGAGCAGTGGGAATAGGAGCTTTGTTCCTTGGGTTCTTGGGAGCAGCAGGAAGCACTA
TGGGCGCAGCGTCAATGACGCTGACGGTACAGGCCAGACAATTATTGTCTGGTATAGTGCAGCAGCAGAA
CAATTTGCTGAGGGCTATTGAGGCGCAACAGCATCTGTTGCAACTCACAGTCTGGGGCATCAAGCAGCTC
CAGGCAAGAATCCTGGCTGTGGAAAGATACCTAAAGGATCAACAGCTCCTGGGGATTTGGGGTTGCTCTG
GAAAACTCATTTGCACCACTGCTGTGCCTTGGAATGCTAGTTGGAGTAATAAATCTCTGGAACAGATTTG
GAATCACACGACCTGGATGGAGTGGGACAGAGAAATTAACAATTACACAAGCTTAATACACTCCTTAATT
GAAGAATCGCAAAACCAGCAAGAAAAGAATGAACAAGAATTATTGGAATTAGATAAATGGGCAAGTTTGT
GGAATTGGTTTAACATAACAAATTGGCTGTGGTATATAAAATTATTCATAATGATAGTAGGAGGCTTGGT
AGGTTTAAGAATAGTTTTTGCTGTACTTTCTATAGTGAATAGAGTTAGGCAGGGATATTCACCATTATCG
TTTCAGACCCACCTCCCAACCCCGAGGGGACCCATGCATTGCATCTCAATTAGTCAGCAACCAGGTGTGG
AAAGTCCCCAGGCTCCCCAGCAGGCAGAAGTATGCAAAGCATGCGTCTCAATTAGTCAGCAACCATAGTC
CCGCCCCTAACTCCGCCCATCCCGCCCCTAACTCCGCCCAGTTCCGCCCATTCTCCGCCCCATGGCTGAC
TAATTTTTTTTATTTATGCAGAGGCCGAGGCCGCCTCGGCCTCTGAGCTATTCCAGAAGTAGTGAGGAGG
CTTTTTTGGAGGCCTAGGCTTTTGCAAAAAGCTTTCTAGAGGTACCACCGGAGCTTACCATGACCGAGTA
CAAGCCCACGGTGCGCCTCGCCACCCGCGACGACGTCCCCAGGGCCGTACGCACCCTCGCCGCCGCGTTC
GCCGACTACCCCGCCACGCGCCACACCGTCGATCCGGACCGCCACATCGAGCGGGTCACCGAGCTGCAAG
AACTCTTCCTCACGCGCGTCGGGCTCGACATCGGCAAGGTGTGGGTCGCGGACGACGGCGCCGCCGTGGC
GGTCTGGACCACGCCGGAGAGCGTCGAAGCGGGGGCGGTGTTCGCCGAGATCGGCCCGCGCATGGCCGAG
TTGAGCGGTTCCCGGCTGGCCGCGCAGCAACAGATGGAAGGCCTCCTGGCGCCGCACCGGCCCAAGGAGC
CCGCGTGGTTCCTGGCCACCGTCGGCGTCTCGCCCGACCACCAGGGCAAGGGTCTGGGCAGCGCCGTCGT
GCTCCCCGGAGTGGAGGCGGCCGAGCGCGCCGGGGTGCCCGCCTTCCTGGAGACCTCCGCGCCCCGCAAC
CTCCCCTTCTACGAGCGGCTCGGCTTCACCGTCACCGCCGACGTCGAGGTGCCCGAAGGACCGCGCACCT
GGTGCATGACCCGCAAGCCCGGTGCCAGTTAACGAATTCTAGATCTTGAGACAAATGGCAGTATTCATCC
ACAATTTTAAAAGAAAAGGGGGGATTGGGGGGTACAGTGCAGGGGAAAGAATAGTAGACATAATAGCAAC
AGACATACAAACTAAAGAATTACAAAAACAAATTACAAAAATTCAAAATTTTCGGGTTTATTACAGGGAC
AGCAGAGATCCACTTTGGCGCCGGCTCGAGGCCTGCAGGTGCAAAGATGGATAAAGTTTTAAACAGAGAG
GAATCTTTGCAGCTAATGGACCTTCTAGGTCTTGAAAGGAGTGGGAATTGGCTCCGGTGCCCGTCAGTGG
GCAGAGCGCACATCGCCCACAGTCCCCGAGAAGTTGGGGGGAGGGGTCGGCAATTGAACCGGTGCCTAGA
GAAGGTGGCGCGGGGTAAACTGGGAAAGTGATGTCGTGTACTGGCTCCGCCTTTTTCCCGAGGGTGGGGG
AGAACCGTATATAAGTGCAGTAGTCGCCGTGAACGTTCTTTTTCGCAACGGGTTTGCCGCCAGAACACAG
GTAAGTGCCGTGTGTGGTTCCCGCGGGCCTGGCCTCTTTACGGGTTATGGCCCTTGCGTGCCTTGAATTA
CTTCCACCTGGCTGCAGTACGTGATTCTTGATCCCGAGCTTCGGGTTGGAAGTGGGTGGGAGAGTTCGAG
GCCTTGCGCTTAAGGAGCCCCTTCGCCTCGTGCTTGAGTTGAGGCCTGGCCTGGGCGCTGGGGCCGCCGC
GTGCGAATCTGGTGGCACCTTCGCGCCTGTCTCGCTGCTTTCGATAAGTCTCTAGCCATTTAAAATTTTT
GATGACCTGCTGCGACGCTTTTTTTCTGGCAAGATAGTCTTGTAAATGCGGGCCAAGATCTGCACACTGG
TATTTCGGTTTTTGGGGCCGCGGGCGGCGACGGGGCCCGTGCGTCCCAGCGCACATGTTCGGCGAGGCGG
GGCCTGCGAGCGCGGCCACCGAGAATCGGACGGGGGTAGTCTCAAGCTGGCCGGCCTGCTCTGGTGCCTG
GCCTCGCGCCGCCGTGTATCGCCCCGCCCTGGGCGGCAAGGCTGGCCCGGTCGGCACCAGTTGCGTGAGC
GGAAAGATGGCCGCTTCCCGGCCCTGCTGCAGGGAGCTCAAAATGGAGGACGCGGCGCTCGGGAGAGCGG
GCGGGTGAGTCACCCACACAAAGGAAAAGGGCCTTTCCGTCCTCAGCCGTCGCTTCATGTGACTCCACGG
AGTACCGGGCGCCGTCCAGGCACCTCGATTAGTTCTCGAGCTTTTGGAGTACGTCGTCTTTAGGTTGGGG
GGAGGGGTTTTATGCGATGGAGTTTCCCCACACTGAGTGGGTGGAGACTGAAGTTAGGCCAGCTTGGCAC
TTGATGTAATTCTCCTTGGAATTTGCCCTTTTTGAGTTTGGATCTTGGTTCATTCTCAAGCCTCAGACAG
TGGTTCAAAGTTTTTTTCTTCCATTTCAGGTGTCGTGAGGCTAGCATCGATTGATCAACAAGTTTGTACA
AAAAAGCAGGCACCATGGCGCAGACGCAGGGCACCCGGAGGAAAGTCTGTTACTACTACGACGGGGATGT
TGGAAATTACTATTATGGACAAGGCCACCCAATGAAGCCTCACCGAATCCGCATGACTCATAATTTGCTG
CTCAACTATGGTCTCTACCGAAAAATGGAAATCTATCGCCCTCACAAAGCCAATGCTGAGGAGATGACCA
AGTACCACAGCGATGACTACATTAAATTCTTGCGCTCCATCCGTCCAGATAACATGTCGGAGTACAGCAA
GCAGATGCAGAGATTCAACGTTGGTGAGGACTGTCCAGTATTCGATGGCCTGTTTGAGTTCTGTCAGTTG
TCTACTGGTGGTTCTGTGGCAAGTGCTGTGAAACTTAATAAGCAGCAGACGGACATCGCTGTGAATTGGG
CTGGGGGCCTGCACCATGCAAAGAAGTCCGAGGCATCTGGCTTCTGTTACGTCAATGATATCGTCTTGGC
CATCCTGGAACTGCTAAAGTATCACCAGAGGGTGCTGTACATTGACATTGATATTCACCATGGTGACGGC
GTGGAAGAGGCCTTCTACACCACGGACCGGGTCATGACTGTGTCCTTTCATAAGTATGGAGAGTACTTCC
CAGGAACTGGGGACCTACGGGATATCGGGGCTGGCAAAGGCAAGTATTATGCTGTTAACTACCCGCTCCG
AGACGGGATTGATGACGAGTCCTATGAGGCCATTTTCAAGCCGGTCATGTCCAAAGTAATGGAGATGTTC
CAGCCTAGTGCGGTGGTCTTACAGTGTGGCTCAGACTCCCTATCTGGGGATCGGTTAGGTTGCTTCAATC
TAACTATCAAAGGACACGCCAAGTGTGTGGAATTTGTCAAGAGCTTTAACCTGCCTATGCTGATGCTGGG
AGGCGGTGGTTACACCATTCGTAACGTTGCCCGGTGCTGGACATATGAGACAGCTGTGGCCCTGGATACG
GAGATCCCTAATGAGCTTCCATACAATGACTACTTTGAATACTTTGGACCAGATTTCAAGCTCCACATCA
GTCCTTCCAATATGACTAACCAGAACACGAATGAGTACCTGGAGAAGATCAAACAGCGACTGTTTGAGAA
CCTTAGAATGCTGCCGCACGCACCTGGGGTCCAAATGCAGGCGATTCCTGAGGACGCCATCCCTGAGGAG
AGTGGCGATGAGGACGAAGACGACCCTGACAAGCGCATCTCGATCTGCTCCTCTGACAAACGAATTGCCT
GTGAGGAAGAGTTCTCCGATTCTGAAGAGGAGGGAGAGGGGGGCCGCAAGAACTCTTCCAACTTCAAAAA
AGCCAAGAGAGTCAAAACAGAGGATGAAAAAGAGAAAGACCCAGAGGAGAAGAAAGAAGTCACCGAAGAG
GAGAAAACCAAGGAGGAGAAGCCAGAAGCCAAAGGGGTCAAGGAGGAGGTCAAGTTGGCCTGAGACCCAG
CTTTCTTGTACAAAGTGGTTGATATCGGTAAGCCTATCCCTAACCCTCTCCTCGGTCTCGATTCTACGTA
GTAATGAACTAGTCCGTAACTTGAAAGTATTTCGATTTCTTGGCTTTATATATCTTGTGGAAAGGACGAT
TATGGAAGCTAATACCAATTGTAACGCGTTAAGTCGACAATCAACCTCTGGATTACAAAATTTGTGAAAG
ATTGACTGGTATTCTTAACTATGTTGCTCCTTTTACGCTATGTGGATACGCTGCTTTAATGCCTTTGTAT
CATGCTATTGCTTCCCGTATGGCTTTCATTTTCTCCTCCTTGTATAAATCCTGGTTGCTGTCTCTTTATG
AGGAGTTGTGGCCCGTTGTCAGGCAACGTGGCGTGGTGTGCACTGTGTTTGCTGACGCAACCCCCACTGG
TTGGGGCATTGCCACCACCTGTCAGCTCCTTTCCGGGACTTTCGCTTTCCCCCTCCCTATTGCCACGGCG
GAACTCATCGCCGCCTGCCTTGCCCGCTGCTGGACAGGGGCTCGGCTGTTGGGCACTGACAATTCCGTGG
TGTTGTCGGGGAAATCATCGTCCTTTCCTTGGCTGCTCGCCTGTGTTGCCACCTGGATTCTGCGCGGGAC
GTCCTTCTGCTACGTCCCTTCGGCCCTCAATCCAGCGGACCTTCCTTCCCGCGGCCTGCTGCCGGCTCTG
CGGCCTCTTCCGCGTCTTCGCCTTCGCCCTCAGACGAGTCGGATCTCCCTTTGGGCCGCCTCCCCGCGTC
GACTTTAAGACCAATGACTTACAAGGCAGCTGTAGATCTTAGCCACTTTTTAAAAGAAAAGGGGGGACTG
GAAGGGCTAATTCACTCCCAACGAAGACAAGATCTGCTTTTTGCTTGTACTGGGTCTCTCTGGTTAGACC
AGATCTGAGCCTGGGAGCTCTCTGGCTAACTAGGGAACCCACTGCTTAAGCCTCAATAAAGCTTGCCTTG
AGTGCTTCAAGTAGTGTGTGCCCGTCTGTTGTGTGACTCTGGTAACTAGAGATCCCTCAGACCCTTTTAG
TCAGTGTGGAAAATCTCTAGCAGTACGTATAGTAGTTCATGTCATCTTATTATTCAGTATTTATAACTTG
CAAAGAAATGAATATCAGAGAGTGAGAGGAACTTGTTTATTGCAGCTTATAATGGTTACAAATAAAGCAA
TAGCATCACAAATTTCACAAATAAAGCATTTTTTTCACTGCATTCTAGTTGTGGTTTGTCCAAACTCATC
AATGTATCTTATCATGTCTGGCTCTAGCTATCCCGCCCCTAACTCCGCCCATCCCGCCCCTAACTCCGCC
CAGTTCCGCCCATTCTCCGCCCCATGGCTGACTAATTTTTTTTATTTATGCAGAGGCCGAGGCCGCCTCG
GCCTCTGAGCTATTCCAGAAGTAGTGAGGAGGCTTTTTTGGAGGCCTAGGGACGTACCCAATTCGCCCTA
TAGTGAGTCGTATTACGCGCGCTCACTGGCCGTCGTTTTACAACGTCGTGACTGGGAAAACCCTGGCGTT
ACCCAACTTAATCGCCTTGCAGCACATCCCCCTTTCGCCAGCTGGCGTAATAGCGAAGAGGCCCGCACCG
ATCGCCCTTCCCAACAGTTGCGCAGCCTGAATGGCGAATGGG
[124 nt withheld, positions 7253-7376]
C
[91 nt withheld, positions 7378-7468]
A
[49 nt withheld, positions 7470-7518]
CCTTTGACGTTGGAGTCCACGTTCTTT
[37 nt withheld, positions 7546-7582]
ACCCTATCTCGGTCTATTCTTTTGATTTATAAGGGATTTTGCCGATTTCGGCCTATTGGTTAAAAAATGA
GCTGATTTAACAAAAATTTAACGCGAATTTTAACAAAATATTAACGCTTACAATTTAGGTGGCACTTTTC
GGGGAAATGTGCGCGGAACCCCTATTTGTTTATTTTTCTAAATACATTCAAATATGTATCCGCTCATGAG
ACAATAACCCTGATAAATGCTTCAATAATATTGAAAAAGGAAGAGTATGAGTATTCAACATTTCCGTGTC
GCCCTTATTCCCTTTTTTGCGGCATTTTGCCTTCCTGTTTTTGCTCACCCAGAAACGCTGGTGAAAGTAA
AAGATGCTGAAGATCAGTTGGGTGCACGAGTGGGTTACATCGAACTGGATCTCAACAGCGGTAAGATCCT
TGAGAGTTTTCGCCCCGAAGAACGTTTTCCAATGATGAGCACTTTTAAAGTTCTGCTATGTGGCGCGGTA
TTATCCCGTATTGACGCCGGGCAAGAGCAACTCGGTCGCCGCATACACTATTCTCAGAATGACTTGGTTG
AGTACTCACCAGTCACAGAAAAGCATCTTACGGATGGCATGACAGTAAGAGAATTATGCAGTGCTGCCAT
AACCATGAGTGATAACACTGCGGCCAACTTACTTCTGACAACGATCGGAGGACCGAAGGAGCTAACCGCT
TTTTTGCACAACATGGGGGATCATGTAACTCGCCTTGATCGTTGGGAACCGGAGCTGAATGAAGCCATAC
CAAACGACGAGCGTGACACCACGATGCCTGTAGCAATGGCAACAACGTTGCGCAAACTATTAACTGGCGA
ACTACTTACTCTAGCTTCCCGGCAACAATTAATAGACTGGATGGAGGCGGATAAAGTTGCAGGACCACTT
CTGCGCTCGGCCCTTCCGGCTGGCTGGTTTATTGCTGATAAATCTGGAGCCGGTGAGCGTGGGTCTCGCG
GTATCATTGCAGCACTGGGGCCAGATGGTAAGCCCTCCCGTATCGTAGTTATCTACACGACGGGGAGTCA
GGCAACTATGGATGAACGAAATAGACAGATCGCTGAGATAGGTGCCTCACTGATTAAGCATTGGTAACTG
TCAGACCAAGTTTACTCATATATACTTTAGATTGATTTAAAACTTCATTTTTAATTTAAAAGGATCTAGG
TGAAGATCCTTTTTGATAATCTCATGACCAAAATCCCTTAACGTGAGTTTTCGTTCCACTGAGCGTCAGA
CCCCGTAGAAAAGATCAAAGGATCTTCTTGAGATCCTTTTTTTCTGCGCGTAATCTGCTGCTTGCAAACA
AAAAAACCACCGCTACCAGCGGTGGTTTGTTTGCCGGATCAAGAGCTACCAACTCTTTTTCCGAAGGTAA
CTGGCTTCAGCAGAGCGCAGATACCAAATACTGTTCTTCTAGTGTAGCCGTAGTTAGGCCACCACTTCAA
GAACTCTGTAGCACCGCCTACATACCTCGCTCTGCTAATCCTGTTACCAGTGGCTGCTGCCAGTGGCGAT
AAGTCGTGTCTTACCGGGTTGGACTCAAGACGATAGTTACCGGATAAGGCGCAGCGGTCGGGCTGAACGG
GGGGTTCGTGCACACAGCCCAGCTTGGAGCGAACGACCTACACCGAACTGAGATACCTACAGCGTGAGCT
ATGAGAAAGCGCCACGCTTCCCGAAGGGAGAAAGGCGGACAGGTATCCGGTAAGCGGCAGGGTCGGAACA
GGAGAGCGCACGAGGGAGCTTCCAGGGGGAAACGCCTGGTATCTTTATAGTCCTGTCGGGTTTCGCCACC
TCTGACTTGAGCGTCGATTTTTGTGATGCTCGTCAGGGGGGCGGAGCCTATGGAAAAACGCCAGCAACGC
GGCCTTTTTACGGTTCCTGGCCTTTTGCTGGCCTTTTGCTCACATGTTCTTTCCTGCGTTATCCCCTGAT
TCTGTGGATAACCGTATTACCGCCTTTGAGTGAGCTGATACCGCTCGCCGCAGCCGAACGACCGAGCGCA
GCGAGTCAGTGAGCGAGGAAGCGGAAGAGCGCCCAATACGCAAACCGCCTCTCCCCGCGCGTTGGCCGAT
TCATTAATGCAGCTGGCACGACAGGTTTCCCGACTGGAAAGCGGGCAGTGAGCGCAACGCAATTAATGTG
AGTTAGCTCACTCATTAGGCACCCCAGGCTTTACACTTTATGCTTCCGGCTCGTATGTTGTGTGGAATTG
TGAGCGGATAACAATTTCACACAGGAAACAGCTATGACCATGATTACGCCAAGCGCGCAATTAACCCTCA
CTAAAGGGAACAAAAGCTGGAGCTGCAAGC
Features (pLannotate 1.2.2; 34 found; start..end, strand, type, name):
      5..231     +  promoter       RSV promoter: Rous sarcoma virus enhancer/promoter
    232..412     +  LTR            5' LTR (truncated): truncated 5' long terminal repeat (LTR) from HIV-1
    459..584     +  misc_feature   HIV-1 Ψ: packaging signal of human immunodeficiency virus type 1
    568..931     +  CDS            HIV-1 gag (fragment): gag protein from human immunodeficiency virus 1; gag
   1077..1310    +  misc_feature   RRE: The Rev response element (RRE) of HIV-1 allows for Rev-dependent mRNA export from the nucleus to the cytoplasm.
   1687..1713    +  CDS            Rev (fragment): human immunodeficiency virus 1 (HIV-1) Rev protein; rev; enhances nuclear export of unspliced and incompletely spliced viral mRNAs
   1720..1743    +  promoter       SV40 promoter (fragment): SV40 early promoter
   1744..1815    +  promoter       SV40 promoter (fragment): SV40 enhancer and early promoter
   1839..1974    +  rep_origin     SV40 ori: SV40 origin of replication
   2020..2616    +  CDS            PuroR (fragment): puromycin N-acetyltransferase; pac from Streptomyces; confers resistance to puromycin
   2665..2782    +  misc_feature   cPPT/CTS: central polypurine tract and central termination sequence of HIV-1
   2847..2913    +  CDS            small t antigen (fragment): SV40 (simian virus 40) small t antigen
   2920..4098    +  promoter       EF-1α promoter: strong constitutive promoter for human elongation factor EF-1α
   4119..4139    +  protein_bind   attB1: mutant version of attB; core recombination site for the Gateway® BP reaction BP Clonase™
   4145..5590    +  CDS            HDAC1: HDAC1_HUMAN - Also known as RPD3L1. Experimental evidence at protein level: Swiss-Prot protein existence level 1. Responsible for the deacetylation of lysine residues on the N-terminal part of the core histones (H2A, H2B, H3 and H4). Histone deacetylation gives a tag for epigenetic repression and plays an important role in transcriptional regulation, cell cycle progression and developmental events. Histone deacetylases act via the formation of large multiprotein complexes. Deacetylates SP proteins, SP1 and SP3, and regulates their function. Component of the BRG1-RB1-HDAC1 complex, which negati
   5595..5619    -  protein_bind   attB2: mutant version of attB; recombination site for the Gateway® BP reaction BP Clonase™
   5627..5668    +  CDS            V5 tag: epitope tag from simian virus 5
   5684..5737    +  promoter       U6 promoter (fragment): RNA polymerase III promoter for human U6 snRNA
   5779..6367    +  misc_feature   WPRE: woodchuck hepatitis virus posttranscriptional regulatory element
   6418..6437    +  misc_feature   cPPT/CTS (fragment): central polypurine tract and central termination sequence of HIV-1
   6439..6672    +  LTR            3' LTR (ΔU3): self-inactivating 3' long terminal repeat (LTR) from HIV-1
   6750..6871    +  polyA_signal   SV40 poly(A) signal: SV40 polyadenylation signal
   6911..7046    +  rep_origin     SV40 ori: SV40 origin of replication
   7067..7085    -  promoter       T7 promoter: promoter for bacteriophage T7 RNA polymerase
   7093..7248    +  CDS            lacZα (fragment): LacZα fragment of β-galactosidase; lacZ fragment
   7253..7681    +  rep_origin     f1 ori (sequence partly withheld): f1 bacteriophage origin of replication; arrow indicates direction of (+) strand synthesis
   7734..7838    +  promoter       AmpR promoter: bla
   7839..8699    +  CDS            AmpR: β-lactamase; bla; confers resistance to ampicillin, carbenicillin, and related antibiotics
   8870..9458    +  rep_origin     ori: high-copy-number ColE1/pMB1/pBR322/pUC origin of replication
   9641..9733    +  CDS            lacI (fragment): lac repressor; lacI; The lac repressor binds to the lac operator to inhibit transcription in E. coli. This inhibition can be relieved by adding lactose or isopropyl-β-D-thiogalactopyranoside (IPTG).
   9746..9767    +  protein_bind   CAP binding site: CAP binding activates transcription in the presence of cAMP. E. coli catabolite activator protein
   9782..9812    +  promoter       lac promoter: promoter for the E. coli lac operon
   9820..9836    +  protein_bind   lac operator: The lac repressor binds to the lac operator to inhibit transcription in E. coli. This inhibition can be relieved by adding lactose or isopropyl-β-D-thiogalactopyranoside (IPTG). lac repressor encoded by lacI
   9881..9899    +  promoter       T3 promoter: promoter for bacteriophage T3 RNA polymerase
