[The description below was written by a language model from this plasmid's Addgene catalogue record and pLannotate feature annotations shown in this document.]
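Description:
TFORF3338 is a third-generation-style, self-inactivating lentiviral expression plasmid built on the pLX_TRC317 backbone, carrying the human HDAC1 open reading frame as one member of a barcoded transcription factor ORF collection. It is propagated in E. coli through a high-copy ColE1/pUC-type origin with ampicillin resistance (bla), and also carries an f1 origin and remnants of a lac/lacZα cloning region flanked by T7 and T3 promoters. The depositor notes that the plasmid can recombine in bacteria, as is common for LTR-containing vectors.

The viral genome is transcribed from an RSV promoter fused to a truncated HIV-1 5' LTR, followed by the Ψ packaging signal with a gag fragment, the RRE for Rev-dependent nuclear export, a cPPT/CTS, and a ΔU3 3' LTR that inactivates LTR promoter activity after integration; an SV40 poly(A) signal lies downstream of the 3' LTR. Within the provirus, an SV40 promoter drives puromycin N-acetyltransferase for selection of transduced mammalian cells, and a separate EF-1α promoter drives HDAC1. The ORF was inserted by Gateway cloning and sits between attB1 and attB2 sites, with a V5 epitope tag annotated just downstream of attB2, positioned for a C-terminal fusion if the ORF lacks a stop codon, which the record does not state. A WPRE follows to enhance transcript expression. The unique 24-bp barcode described for the collection is not annotated in the feature table, so its position is not given; a short U6 promoter fragment between the V5 tag and the WPRE is the only annotated feature in that interval. The construct is intended for HDAC1 overexpression, individually or in pooled screens where barcodes identify the ORF delivered to each cell.
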