Addgene plasmid #144814: TFORF3338
Purpose: Lentiviral vector for overexpressing transcription factor ORFs with unique 24-bp barcodes. Barcodes facilitate identification of transcription factors in pooled screens.
Depositing lab: Feng Zhang. Depositing organization: Broad Institute. Publication: A transcription factor atlas of directed differentiation. Joung J, Ma S, Tay T, Geiger-Schuller KR, Kirchgatterer PC, Verdine VK, Guo B, Arias-Garcia MA, Allen WE, Singh A, Kuksenko O, Abudayyeh OO, Gootenberg JS, Fu Z, Macrae RK, Buenrostro JD, Regev A, Zhang F. Cell. 2023 Jan 5;186(1):209-229.e26. doi: 10.1016/j.cell.2022.11.026. PubMed 36608654.
Backbone
  Vector backbone: pLX_TRC317
  Backbone manufacturer: Broad Institute Genetic Perturbation Platform
  Backbone size w/o insert (bp): 8264
  Vector type: Mammalian Expression, Lentiviral
  Selectable markers: Puromycin
Growth in bacteria
  Bacterial resistance: Ampicillin, 100 μg/mL
  Growth temperature: 37°C
  Growth strain: NEB Stable
  Copy number: High Copy
Gene/Insert
  Gene/Insert name: HDAC1
  Species: H. sapiens (human)
  Insert size (bp): 1658
  Entrez Gene: HDAC1 (a.k.a. GON-10, HD1, KDAC1, RPD3, RPD3L1)
  Promoter: EF1a
  Cloning method: Gateway Cloning
  Sequencing primers: 5′ GGGTGGAGACTGAAGTTAGGCCAG; 3′ CACATAGCGTAAAAGGAGCAACATAG
Resource information
  A portion of this plasmid was derived from a plasmid made by: Broad Institute Genetic Perturbation Platform
Terms and licenses: Academic/Nonprofit Terms; Industry Terms: Not Available to Industry
Depositor comments: NM_004964.2 Please test multiple small colonies in case of plasmid recombination. To make this collection available in a timely manner, a portion of this collection was not fully sequenced by Addgene. If an Addgene verified full plasmid sequence is not available, please contact us prior to placing an order to request the full sequence.
How to cite: TFORF3338 was a gift from Feng Zhang (Addgene plasmid # 144814 ; http://n2t.net/addgene:144814 ; RRID:Addgene_144814)
