>Addgene plasmid #144814 | TFORF3338 | depositor partial sequence | sequence record 286557 | Insert
ATCGATTGATCAACAAGTTTGTACAAAAAAGCAGGCACCATGGCGCAGACGCAGGGCACCCGGAGGAAAG
TCTGTTACTACTACGACGGGGATGTTGGAAATTACTATTATGGACAAGGCCACCCAATGAAGCCTCACCG
AATCCGCATGACTCATAATTTGCTGCTCAACTATGGTCTCTACCGAAAAATGGAAATCTATCGCCCTCAC
AAAGCCAATGCTGAGGAGATGACCAAGTACCACAGCGATGACTACATTAAATTCTTGCGCTCCATCCGTC
CAGATAACATGTCGGAGTACAGCAAGCAGATGCAGAGATTCAACGTTGGTGAGGACTGTCCAGTATTCGA
TGGCCTGTTTGAGTTCTGTCAGTTGTCTACTGGTGGTTCTGTGGCAAGTGCTGTGAAACTTAATAAGCAG
CAGACGGACATCGCTGTGAATTGGGCTGGGGGCCTGCACCATGCAAAGAAGTCCGAGGCATCTGGCTTCT
GTTACGTCAATGATATCGTCTTGGCCATCCTGGAACTGCTAAAGTATCACCAGAGGGTGCTGTACATTGA
CATTGATATTCACCATGGTGACGGCGTGGAAGAGGCCTTCTACACCACGGACCGGGTCATGACTGTGTCC
TTTCATAAGTATGGAGAGTACTTCCCAGGAACTGGGGACCTACGGGATATCGGGGCTGGCAAAGGCAAGT
ATTATGCTGTTAACTACCCGCTCCGAGACGGGATTGATGACGAGTCCTATGAGGCCATTTTCAAGCCGGT
CATGTCCAAAGTAATGGAGATGTTCCAGCCTAGTGCGGTGGTCTTACAGTGTGGCTCAGACTCCCTATCT
GGGGATCGGTTAGGTTGCTTCAATCTAACTATCAAAGGACACGCCAAGTGTGTGGAATTTGTCAAGAGCT
TTAACCTGCCTATGCTGATGCTGGGAGGCGGTGGTTACACCATTCGTAACGTTGCCCGGTGCTGGACATA
TGAGACAGCTGTGGCCCTGGATACGGAGATCCCTAATGAGCTTCCATACAATGACTACTTTGAATACTTT
GGACCAGATTTCAAGCTCCACATCAGTCCTTCCAATATGACTAACCAGAACACGAATGAGTACCTGGAGA
AGATCAAACAGCGACTGTTTGAGAACCTTAGAATGCTGCCGCACGCACCTGGGGTCCAAATGCAGGCGAT
TCCTGAGGACGCCATCCCTGAGGAGAGTGGCGATGAGGACGAAGACGACCCTGACAAGCGCATCTCGATC
TGCTCCTCTGACAAACGAATTGCCTGTGAGGAAGAGTTCTCCGATTCTGAAGAGGAGGGAGAGGGGGGCC
GCAAGAACTCTTCCAACTTCAAAAAAGCCAAGAGAGTCAAAACAGAGGATGAAAAAGAGAAAGACCCAGA
GGAGAAGAAAGAAGTCACCGAAGAGGAGAAAACCAAGGAGGAGAAGCCAGAAGCCAAAGGGGTCAAGGAG
GAGGTCAAGTTGGCCTGAGACCCAGCTTTCTTGTACAAAGTGGTTGATATCGGTAAGCCTATCCCTAACC
CTCTCCTCGGTCTCGATTCTACGTAGTAATGAACTAGTCCGTAACTTGAAAGTATTTCGATTTCTTGGCT
TTATATATCTTGTGGAAAGGACGATTATGGAAGCTAATACCAATTGTA
