>Addgene plasmid #144814 | TFORF3338 | depositor partial sequence | sequence record 286558 | Barcode
TTATGGAAGCTAATACCAATTGTA
